>Addgene plasmid #224728 | pcDNA3.1-HA-GTSE1-S480A | addgene full sequence | sequence record 448706 | Addgene NGS Result
GACGGATCGGGAGATCTCCCGATCCCCTATGGTGCACTCTCAGTACAATCTGCTCTGATGCCGCATAGTT
AAGCCAGTATCTGCTCCCTGCTTGTGTGTTGGAGGTCGCTGAGTAGTGCGCGAGCAAAATTTAAGCTACA
ACAAGGCAAGGCTTGACCGACAATTGCATGAAGAATCTGCTTAGGGTTAGGCGTTTTGCGCTGCTTCGCG
ATGTACGGGCCAGATATACGCGTTGACATTGATTATTGACTAGTTATTAATAGTAATCAATTACGGGGTC
ATTAGTTCATAGCCCATATATGGAGTTCCGCGTTACATAACTTACGGTAAATGGCCCGCCTGGCTGACCG
CCCAACGACCCCCGCCCATTGACGTCAATAATGACGTATGTTCCCATAGTAACGCCAATAGGGACTTTCC
ATTGACGTCAATGGGTGGAGTATTTACGGTAAACTGCCCACTTGGCAGTACATCAAGTGTATCATATGCC
AAGTACGCCCCCTATTGACGTCAATGACGGTAAATGGCCCGCCTGGCATTATGCCCAGTACATGACCTTA
TGGGACTTTCCTACTTGGCAGTACATCTACGTATTAGTCATCGCTATTACCATGGTGATGCGGTTTTGGC
AGTACATCAATGGGCGTGGATAGCGGTTTGACTCACGGGGATTTCCAAGTCTCCACCCCATTGACGTCAA
TGGGAGTTTGTTTTGGCACCAAAATCAACGGGACTTTCCAAAATGTCGTAACAACTCCGCCCCATTGACG
CAAATGGGCGGTAGGCGTGTACGGTGGGAGGTCTATATAAGCAGAGCTCTCTGGCTAACTAGAGAACCCA
CTGCTTACTGGCTTATCGAAATTAATACGACTCACTATAGGGAGACCCAAGCTTACCATGGCCTACCCCT
ACGACGTGCCCGACTACGCCTCCCTCGGATCCATGGAAGGAGGCGGCGGCCGCGATGAGCCTTCAGCCTG
CCGGGCAGGGGACGTGAACATGGATGACCCTAAGAAGGAAGACATTCTTCTTTTGGCCGATGAAAAATTT
GACTTCGATCTTTCATTGTCTTCTTCGAGTGCAAATGAAGATGATGAAGTCTTCTTCGGACCCTTTGGAC
ATAAAGAAAGATGTATTGCTGCCAGCTTGGAATTAAATAATCCGGTTCCCGAACAGCCTCCGTTGCCCAC
ATCTGAGAGTCCCTTTGCCTGGAGCCCTCTGGCCGGGGAGAAGTTCGTGGAGGTGTACAAAGAAGCTCAC
TTACTGGCTTTACACATTGAGAGCAGCAGCCGGAACCAGGCAGCCCAAGCTGCCAAGCCTGAAGACCCTC
GGAGCCAGGGCGTGGAAAGATTCATACAGGAGTCAAAATTAAAAATAAACCTCTTTGAGAAAGAAAAGGA
AATGAAGAAAAGCCCCACGTCTCTTAAAAGGGAGACATACTACCTGTCAGACAGCCCCTTGCTGGGGCCC
CCTGTGGGTGAGCCTCGGCTCTTGGCCTCCTCCCCGGCCCTGCCCAGCTCTGGTGCCCAGGCCCGCCTCA
CCCGGGCGCCGGGGCCTCCGCACTCTGCTCATGCTTTGCCCAGGGAATCATGCACTGCTCATGCTGCAAG
TCAGGCAGCGACTCAGAGGAAGCCCGGGACCAAATTGCTGCTGCCTCGAGCGGCCTCTGTTAGAGGAAGA
AGCATCCCTGGGGCTGCGGAGAAGCCCAAGAAAGAGATTCCAGCTAGTCCTTCCAGGACAAAAATCCCAG
CTGAGAAGGAATCCCACCGGGATGTTCTCCCTGACAAACCTGCCCCGGGTGCTGTCAATGTGCCGGCCGC
CGGAAGCCACTTGGGCCAGGGCAAGCGGGCGATCCCTGTTCCAAACAAGTTGGGGCTGAAGAAGACCCTG
TTAAAAGCACCCGGCTCTACCAGCAATCTCGCAAGGAAGTCCTCCTCGGGGCCTGTTTGGAGCGGGGCAT
CCAGTGCGTGCACATCCCCAGCAGTGGGCAAAGCTAAATCAAGTGAATTTGCAAGTATTCCTGCAAATAG
CTCCCGGCCTCTGTCAAACATCAGCAAGTCAGGCAGAATGGGACCCGCCATGCTGCGGCCAGCTCTGCCT
GCAGGCCCTGTGGGGGCATCCTCCTGGCAGGCCAAGCGGGTCGATGTTTCTGAGCTGGCAGCGGAGCAGC
TCACGGCACCCCCCTCAGCATCCCCCACCCAACCCCAGACTCCGGAAGGTGGCGGCCAGTGGCTGAACTC
CAGTTGCGCTTGGTCAGAATCTTCTCAATTGAATAAGACTAGAAGTATCAGACGGCGAGATTCCTGTCTA
AATTCCAAGACAAAGGTTATGCCTACTCCTACAAATCAATTTAAAATTCCTAAGTTTTCTATTGGTGACG
CCCCGGACAGCTCAACACCAAAGCTTTCGCGGGCACAGCGGCCGCAGTCGTGCACGTCAGTTGGCAGGGT
CACTGTCCACAGCACCCCGGTTAGACGCTCATCTGGGCCAGCACCACAAAGCCTGCTGAGCGCATGGCGT
GTGTCAGCCTTGCCCACACCCGCCAGCCGGCGCTGCTCTGGCCTTCCACCGATGACCCCCAAAACGATGC
CCAGGGCCGTGGGCTCTCCCCTGTGTGTGCCAGCTCGGAGACGTTCCTCTGAGCCCCGCAAGAACTCTGC
AATGAGAACTGAACCAACAAGGGAGAGCAACAGAAAGACAGATTCCAGGCTGGTGGATGTGTCCCCTGAC
AGGGGTTCTCCTCCTTCCCGTGTGCCTCAGGCACTTAACTTTTCTCCAGAGGAAAGCGATTCTACTTTCT
CCAAAAGTACTGCCACAGAAGTAGCTCGGGAGGAAGCCAAGCCGGGTGGAGATGCAGCCCCTAGTGAGGC
TCTTCTTGTAGATATCAAACTGGAACCACTCGCGGTCACTCCAGATGCTGCAAGCCAGCCCCTCATTGAC
CTTCCTCTCATCGACTTCTGCGATACCCCAGAAGCACACGTGGCTGTAGGATCTGAAAGCAGGCCTCTGA
TCGACCTCATGACAAACACTCCAGACATGAATAAAAATGTGGCCAAACCTTCACCGGTGGTGGGACAGCT
CATAGACCTGAGCTCCCCTCTGATCCAGCTGAGCCCTGAGGCTGACAAGGAGAACGTGGATTCCCCACTC
CTCAAGTTCTAAGTCGAGCATGCATCTAGAGGGCCCTATTCTATAGTGTCACCTAAATGCTAGAGCTCGC
TGATCAGCCTCGACTGTGCCTTCTAGTTGCCAGCCATCTGTTGTTTGCCCCTCCCCCGTGCCTTCCTTGA
CCCTGGAAGGTGCCACTCCCACTGTCCTTTCCTAATAAAATGAGGAAATTGCATCGCATTGTCTGAGTAG
GTGTCATTCTATTCTGGGGGGTGGGGTGGGGCAGGACAGCAAGGGGGAGGATTGGGAAGACAATAGCAGG
CATGCTGGGGATGCGGTGGGCTCTATGGCTTCTGAGGCGGAAAGAACCAGCTGGGGCTCTAGGGGGTATC
CCC
[124 nt withheld, positions 3504-3627]
C
[91 nt withheld, positions 3629-3719]
A
[49 nt withheld, positions 3721-3769]
CCTTTGACGTTGGAGTCCACGTTCTTT
[37 nt withheld, positions 3797-3833]
ACCCTATCTCGGTCTATTCTTTTGATTTATAAGGGATTTTGCCGATTTCGGCCTATTGGTTAAAAAATGA
GCTGATTTAACAAAAATTTAACGCGAATTAATTCTGTGGAATGTGTGTCAGTTAGGGTGTGGAAAGTCCC
CAGGCTCCCCAGCAGGCAGAAGTATGCAAAGCATGCATCTCAATTAGTCAGCAACCAGGTGTGGAAAGTC
CCCAGGCTCCCCAGCAGGCAGAAGTATGCAAAGCATGCATCTCAATTAGTCAGCAACCATAGTCCCGCCC
CTAACTCCGCCCATCCCGCCCCTAACTCCGCCCAGTTCCGCCCATTCTCCGCCCCATGGCTGACTAATTT
TTTTTATTTATGCAGAGGCCGAGGCCGCCTCTGCCTCTGAGCTATTCCAGAAGTAGTGAGGAGGCTTTTT
TGGAGGCCTAGGCTTTTGCAAAAAGCTCCCGGGAGCTTGTATATCCATTTTCGGATCTGATCAAGAGACA
GGATGAGGATCGTTTCGCATGATTGAACAAGATGGATTGCACGCAGGTTCTCCGGCCGCTTGGGTGGAGA
GGCTATTCGGCTATGACTGGGCACAACAGACAATCGGCTGCTCTGATGCCGCCGTGTTCCGGCTGTCAGC
GCAGGGGCGCCCGGTTCTTTTTGTCAAGACCGACCTGTCCGGTGCCCTGAATGAACTGCAGGACGAGGCA
GCGCGGCTATCGTGGCTGGCCACGACGGGCGTTCCTTGCGCAGCTGTGCTCGACGTTGTCACTGAAGCGG
GAAGGGACTGGCTGCTATTGGGCGAAGTGCCGGGGCAGGATCTCCTGTCATCTCACCTTGCTCCTGCCGA
GAAAGTATCCATCATGGCTGATGCAATGCGGCGGCTGCATACGCTTGATCCGGCTACCTGCCCATTCGAC
CACCAAGCGAAACATCGCATCGAGCGAGCACGTACTCGGATGGAAGCCGGTCTTGTCGATCAGGATGATC
TGGACGAAGAGCATCAGGGGCTCGCGCCAGCCGAACTGTTCGCCAGGCTCAAGGCGCGCATGCCCGACGG
CGAGGATCTCGTCGTGACCCATGGCGATGCCTGCTTGCCGAATATCATGGTGGAAAATGGCCGCTTTTCT
GGATTCATCGACTGTGGCCGGCTGGGTGTGGCGGACCGCTATCAGGACATAGCGTTGGCTACCCGTGATA
TTGCTGAAGAGCTTGGCGGCGAATGGGCTGACCGCTTCCTCGTGCTTTACGGTATCGCCGCTCCCGATTC
GCAGCGCATCGCCTTCTATCGCCTTCTTGACGAGTTCTTCTGAGCGGGACTCTGGGGTTCGAAATGACCG
ACCAAGCGACGCCCAACCTGCCATCACGAGATTTCGATTCCACCGCCGCCTTCTATGAAAGGTTGGGCTT
CGGAATCGTTTTCCGGGACGCCGGCTGGATGATCCTCCAGCGCGGGGATCTCATGCTGGAGTTCTTCGCC
CACCCCAACTTGTTTATTGCAGCTTATAATGGTTACAAATAAAGCAATAGCATCACAAATTTCACAAATA
AAGCATTTTTTTCACTGCATTCTAGTTGTGGTTTGTCCAAACTCATCAATGTATCTTATCATGTCTGTAT
ACCGTCGACCTCTAGCTAGAGCTTGGCGTAATCATGGTCATAGCTGTTTCCTGTGTGAAATTGTTATCCG
CTCACAATTCCACACAACATACGAGCCGGAAGCATAAAGTGTAAAGCCTGGGGTGCCTAATGAGTGAGCT
AACTCACATTAATTGCGTTGCGCTCACTGCCCGCTTTCCAGTCGGGAAACCTGTCGTGCCAGCTGCATTA
ATGAATCGGCCAACGCGCGGGGAGAGGCGGTTTGCGTATTGGGCGCTCTTCCGCTTCCTCGCTCACTGAC
TCGCTGCGCTCGGTCGTTCGGCTGCGGCGAGCGGTATCAGCTCACTCAAAGGCGGTAATACGGTTATCCA
CAGAATCAGGGGATAACGCAGGAAAGAACATGTGAGCAAAAGGCCAGCAAAAGGCCAGGAACCGTAAAAA
GGCCGCGTTGCTGGCGTTTTTCCATAGGCTCCGCCCCCCTGACGAGCATCACAAAAATCGACGCTCAAGT
CAGAGGTGGCGAAACCCGACAGGACTATAAAGATACCAGGCGTTTCCCCCTGGAAGCTCCCTCGTGCGCT
CTCCTGTTCCGACCCTGCCGCTTACCGGATACCTGTCCGCCTTTCTCCCTTCGGGAAGCGTGGCGCTTTC
TCATAGCTCACGCTGTAGGTATCTCAGTTCGGTGTAGGTCGTTCGCTCCAAGCTGGGCTGTGTGCACGAA
CCCCCCGTTCAGCCCGACCGCTGCGCCTTATCCGGTAACTATCGTCTTGAGTCCAACCCGGTAAGACACG
ACTTATCGCCACTGGCAGCAGCCACTGGTAACAGGATTAGCAGAGCGAGGTATGTAGGCGGTGCTACAGA
GTTCTTGAAGTGGTGGCCTAACTACGGCTACACTAGAAGAACAGTATTTGGTATCTGCGCTCTGCTGAAG
CCAGTTACCTTCGGAAAAAGAGTTGGTAGCTCTTGATCCGGCAAACAAACCACCGCTGGTAGCGGTGGTT
TTTTTGTTTGCAAGCAGCAGATTACGCGCAGAAAAAAAGGATCTCAAGAAGATCCTTTGATCTTTTCTAC
GGGGTCTGACGCTCAGTGGAACGAAAACTCACGTTAAGGGATTTTGGTCATGAGATTATCAAAAAGGATC
TTCACCTAGATCCTTTTAAATTAAAAATGAAGTTTTAAATCAATCTAAAGTATATATGAGTAAACTTGGT
CTGACAGTTACCAATGCTTAATCAGTGAGGCACCTATCTCAGCGATCTGTCTATTTCGTTCATCCATAGT
TGCCTGACTCCCCGTCGTGTAGATAACTACGATACGGGAGGGCTTACCATCTGGCCCCAGTGCTGCAATG
ATACCGCGAGACCCACGCTCACCGGCTCCAGATTTATCAGCAATAAACCAGCCAGCCGGAAGGGCCGAGC
GCAGAAGTGGTCCTGCAACTTTATCCGCCTCCATCCAGTCTATTAATTGTTGCCGGGAAGCTAGAGTAAG
TAGTTCGCCAGTTAATAGTTTGCGCAACGTTGTTGCCATTGCTACAGGCATCGTGGTGTCACGCTCGTCG
TTTGGTATGGCTTCATTCAGCTCCGGTTCCCAACGATCAAGGCGAGTTACATGATCCCCCATGTTGTGCA
AAAAAGCGGTTAGCTCCTTCGGTCCTCCGATCGTTGTCAGAAGTAAGTTGGCCGCAGTGTTATCACTCAT
GGTTATGGCAGCACTGCATAATTCTCTTACTGTCATGCCATCCGTAAGATGCTTTTCTGTGACTGGTGAG
TACTCAACCAAGTCATTCTGAGAATAGTGTATGCGGCGACCGAGTTGCTCTTGCCCGGCGTCAATACGGG
ATAATACCGCGCCACATAGCAGAACTTTAAAAGTGCTCATCATTGGAAAACGTTCTTCGGGGCGAAAACT
CTCAAGGATCTTACCGCTGTTGAGATCCAGTTCGATGTAACCCACTCGTGCACCCAACTGATCTTCAGCA
TCTTTTACTTTCACCAGCGTTTCTGGGTGAGCAAAAACAGGAAGGCAAAATGCCGCAAAAAAGGGAATAA
GGGCGACACGGAAATGTTGAATACTCATACTCTTCCTTTTTCAATATTATTGAAGCATTTATCAGGGTTA
TTGTCTCATGAGCGGATACATATTTGAATGTATTTAGAAAAATAAACAAATAGGGGTTCCGCGCACATTT
CCCCGAAAAGTGCCACCTGACGTC
Features (pLannotate 1.2.2; 21 found; start..end, strand, type, name):
     28..80      -  misc_feature   bom (fragment): basis of mobility region from pBR322
    235..614     +  enhancer       CMV enhancer: human cytomegalovirus immediate early enhancer
    615..818     +  promoter       CMV promoter: human cytomegalovirus (CMV) immediate early promoter
    814..847     +  LTR            5' LTR (truncated) (fragment): truncated 5' long terminal repeat (LTR) from HIV-1
    863..881     +  promoter       T7 promoter: promoter for bacteriophage T7 RNA polymerase
   1000..3159    +  CDS            GTSE1: GTSE1_HUMAN - Experimental evidence at protein level: Swiss-Prot protein existence level 1. May be involved in p53-induced cell cycle arrest in G2/M phase by interfering with microtubule rearrangements that are required to enter mitosis. Overexpression delays G2/M phase progression. From Homo sapiens (Human).
   3190..3208    -  promoter       SP6 promoter: promoter for bacteriophage SP6 RNA polymerase
   3234..3458    +  polyA_signal   bGH poly(A) signal: bovine growth hormone polyadenylation signal
   3462..3483    +  promoter       SV40 promoter (fragment): SV40 enhancer and early promoter
   3504..3932    +  rep_origin     f1 ori (sequence partly withheld): f1 bacteriophage origin of replication; arrow indicates direction of (+) strand synthesis
   3946..4275    +  promoter       SV40 promoter: SV40 enhancer and early promoter
   4342..5133    +  CDS            neo: KKA2_KLEPN - Also known as kan, nptII. Experimental evidence at protein level: Swiss-Prot protein existence level 1. Resistance to kanamycin, neomycin, paromomycin, ribostamycin, butirosin and gentamicin B. From Klebsiella pneumoniae.
   5157..5315    +  CDS            ble (fragment): BLE_KLEPN - Experimental evidence at protein level: Swiss-Prot protein existence level 1. Binding protein with a strong affinity to the bleomycin family of antibiotics. Binds to CL990; an antimitotic-antibiotic compound. From Klebsiella pneumoniae.
   5310..5431    +  polyA_signal   SV40 poly(A) signal: SV40 polyadenylation signal
   5504..5520    -  protein_bind   lac operator: The lac repressor binds to the lac operator to inhibit transcription in E. coli. This inhibition can be relieved by adding lactose or isopropyl-β-D-thiogalactopyranoside (IPTG). lac repressor encoded by lacI
   5528..5558    -  promoter       lac promoter: promoter for the E. coli lac operon
   5573..5594    -  protein_bind   CAP binding site: CAP binding activates transcription in the presence of cAMP. E. coli catabolite activator protein
   5607..5699    -  CDS            lacI (fragment): lac repressor; lacI; The lac repressor binds to the lac operator to inhibit transcription in E. coli. This inhibition can be relieved by adding lactose or isopropyl-β-D-thiogalactopyranoside (IPTG).
   5882..6470    -  rep_origin     ori: high-copy-number ColE1/pMB1/pBR322/pUC origin of replication
   6641..7501    -  CDS            AmpR: β-lactamase; bla; confers resistance to ampicillin, carbenicillin, and related antibiotics
   7502..7606    -  promoter       AmpR promoter: bla
