[The description below was written by a language model from this plasmid's Addgene catalogue record and pLannotate feature annotations shown in this document.]
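Description:
pcDNA3.1-HA-GTSE1-S480A is a mammalian expression plasmid of about 7.6 kb, built on the pcDNA3.1 backbone, that produces human GTSE1 (also called B99) carrying a serine-to-alanine substitution at residue 480. It is maintained in E. coli through a high-copy ColE1/pUC-type origin and selected with ampicillin via the β-lactamase gene and its own promoter. An f1 origin is also present, which allows single-stranded DNA production. For selection in mammalian cells, an SV40 enhancer/early promoter drives a neomycin phosphotransferase gene followed by an SV40 polyadenylation signal, so stable transfectants can be selected with G418. The short annotated ble, lacI, HIV-1 LTR and bom fragments, together with the lac promoter/operator region, appear to be backbone remnants or partial annotation matches rather than functional parts of the design.

The expression cassette uses the human cytomegalovirus immediate-early enhancer and promoter to drive the roughly 2.2 kb GTSE1 open reading frame, and it ends in the bovine growth hormone polyadenylation signal. The catalogue entry lists an N-terminal HA epitope tag supplied by the backbone. The feature table does not annotate this tag separately, but there is room for it between the T7 promoter and the start of the GTSE1 coding sequence. T7 and SP6 promoters flank the insert and can serve for in vitro transcription or as sequencing sites.

Replacing serine 480 with alanine removes a potential phosphorylation site. The associated study concerns stabilization of GTSE1 through phosphorylation by cyclin D1-CDK4/6, which suggests the construct serves as a non-phosphorylatable mutant for comparison with wild-type protein, with the HA tag allowing detection or immunoprecipitation. The record itself states only that it is for expression of the tagged mutant.
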