Addgene plasmid #224728: pcDNA3.1-HA-GTSE1-S480A
Purpose: For expression of HA-tagged GTSE1 protein with S480A mutation
Depositing lab: Michele Pagano. Depositing organization: NYU Grossman School of Medicine. Publication: Stabilization of GTSE1 by cyclin D1-CDK4/6-mediated phosphorylation promotes cell proliferation: relevance in cancer prognosis. Garcia-Vazquez N, Gonzalez-Robles TJ, Lane E, Spasskaya D, Zhang Q, Kerzhnerman M, Jeong Y, Collu M, Simoneschi D, Ruggles KV, Rona G, Kaisari S, Pagano M. bioRxiv [Preprint]. 2025 Jan 23:2024.06.26.600797. doi: 10.1101/2024.06.26.600797. PubMed 38979260.
Backbone
  Vector backbone: pcDNA3.1
  Vector type: Mammalian Expression
Growth in bacteria
  Bacterial resistance: Ampicillin, 100 μg/mL
  Growth temperature: 37°C
  Growth strain: NEB Stable
  Copy number: Unknown
Gene/Insert
  Gene/Insert name: GTSE1 (alt name: B99)
  Species: H. sapiens (human)
  Insert size (bp): 2200
  Mutation: Serine 480 to Alanine
  Entrez Gene: GTSE1 (a.k.a. B99)
  Promoter: CMV
  Tag / fusion protein: HA (N terminal on backbone)
  Cloning method: Unknown
  Sequencing primers: 5′ CMV Forward
Terms and licenses: Academic/Nonprofit Terms; Industry Terms: Not Available to Industry
Depositor comments: Please visit https://doi.org/10.1101/2024.06.26.600797 for bioRxiv preprint.
How to cite: pcDNA3.1-HA-GTSE1-S480A was a gift from Michele Pagano (Addgene plasmid # 224728 ; http://n2t.net/addgene:224728 ; RRID:Addgene_224728)
